>Addgene plasmid #34324 | KHBD00171 | depositor partial sequence | sequence record 40891 | KHBD00171 sequence 1395 bps
ATGGTAATGGCAGAGATTGGTGGCCATTTGGCTCACCAGCTACCGTTGCACAATCACAACCACAATCAAA
CTGGATTACAGCCATCGCTGGTGATGAACCATCATCTGGATTTGGATTGCCATGGACACGATGTGATAAA
AAAACAACGCCTATCTCACTGCGTCGGATGTGGCGGCCAGATCCACGATCAGTACATCTTGCGCGTTGCC
CCCGATCTGGAGTGGCATGCGGCGTGTCTGAAGTGCCAGGAGTGCAGGCAGTTCCTGGACGAAAGCTGTA
CGTGTTTTGTGCGCGATGGCAAGACCTACTGCAAGCGTGATTATGTTAGGTTATTTGGTACAAAATGTGA
TAAATGCGGCAACTCCTTCAGCAAAAATGATTTTGTGATGCGGGCCAAAACGAAAATCTTTCACATCGAG
TGCTTTCGATGCTCCGCGTGTGCGCGACAATTGCTGCCAGGCGATGAATTCGCGTTACGCGATGCCGGGG
CTTTGTACTGCAAGGAGGATCACGATGTGCTGGAGAAATCGTCGCAGAGCAGCCTCACTTCTTCGTCGGT
GGAGAGCAACAACAATATTAGCAGTAGTAACAACAACAACACCAACCTTAGCAATAACAACCATTCCAGC
GAATTGGGTTCAATGTCAGATTCTGGCAGCGAATCGGGCTCACACAAAAGTATTAGGGACAAGCGACCCT
CGGGGCCATCGGATGGCAAGCCCACGCGGGTTCGGACCGTGCTCAATGAGAAACAGCTGCATACGCTCAG
AACCTGCTACAATGCTAATCCGCGACCTGATGCGCTCATGAAGGAGCAGCTGGTGGAGATGACGAGCCTG
TCGCCGCGAGTCATCCGAGTATGGTTCCAGAACAAGCGCTGCAAGGACAAGAAGAAGACCATTCAGATGA
AGCTGCAAATGCAGCAGGAGAAGGAGGGTCGCAAGCTGGGCTACGGCGCCATGCAGGGCATCCCCATGAT
CGCCAGTTCCCCGGTGCGGCATGACTCCCCACTGAATCTTCAGGGCCTGGATGTGCAGACATATCAACCG
CCATGGAAAGCCTTAAGCGACTTCGCCCTTCACGCCGATCTCGACAGCAATGGAGCGATCAATACCCACA
CGCCCGCATTTCAGCAGTTGGTCAATCAGATGCACGGCTACGACCTGAACGGGATGCCCATTCTGCCGCC
GCATCCGCACTCGCATCCGGCGCAAGGACCTCCCCACCAGCACCCCCCGCCCCCCGGCGGACCGCACAAC
CATCAGAACCAGCAGCCGAACCAGCAGCCCGGAGGCAGCAGTTTGGACTCCGGGATCACCTCGCACCACC
ATCCGGACAGCACCGACTCCTACGTCACCTACCTGGAGAGCGATGACAGTATGCAGGGCAGTCCG
