>Addgene plasmid #34324 | KHBD00171 | addgene partial sequence | sequence record 42006 | M13-Rev 5'-CAGGAAACAGCTATGACC-3'
TTATTTTGACTGATAGTGACCTGTTCGTTGCAACAAATTGATAAGCAATGCTTTCTTATAATGCCAACTT
TGTACAAGAAAGTTGGCAACGGACTGCCCTGCATACTGTCATCGCTCTCCAGGTAGGTGACGTAGGAGTC
GGTGCTGTCCGGATGGTGGTGCGAGGTGATCCCGGAGTCCAAACTGCTGCCTCCGGGCTGCTGGTTCGGC
TGCTGGTTCTGATGGTTGTGCGGTCCGCCGGGGGGCGGGGGGTGCTGGTGGGGAGGTCCTTGCGCCGGAT
GCGAGTGCGGATGCGGCGGCAGAATGGGCATCCCGTTCAGGTCGTAGCCGTGCATCTGATTGACCAACTG
CTGAAATGCGGGCGTGTGGGTATTGATCGCTCCATTGCTGTCGAGATCGGCGTGAAGGGCGAAGTCGCTT
AAGGCTTTCCATGGCGGTTGATATGTCTGCACATCCAGGCCCTGAAGATTCAGTGGGGAGTCATGCCGCA
CCGGGGAACTGGCGATCATGGGGATGCCCTGCATGGCGCCGTAGCCCAGCTTGCGACCCTCCTTCTCCTG
CTGCATTTGCAGCTTCATCTGAATGGTCTTCTTCTTGTCCTTGCAGCGCTTGTTCTGGAACCATACTCGG
ATGACTCGCGGCGACAGGCTCGTCATCTCCACCAGCTGCTCCTTCATGAGCGCATCAGGTCGCGGATTAG
CATTGTAGCAGGTTCTGAGCGTATGCAGCTGTTTCTCATT
