[The description below was written by a language model from this plasmid's Addgene catalogue record.]
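Description:
KHBD00171 is a Gateway entry clone built in the pDONR221 donor backbone (Invitrogen) and carrying the open reading frame of the Drosophila melanogaster gene tailup (tup, CG10619, also known as Islet). The catalogue lists a backbone of about 2.5 kb without insert and an insert of 1395 bp introduced by Gateway cloning. It is maintained in E. coli as a high-copy plasmid under kanamycin selection. No feature table accompanies the record, so the origin of replication and the recombination sites are not explicitly annotated. As a general rule, a BP reaction into a pDONR vector replaces the counter-selectable cassette with the insert and leaves it flanked by attL sites. M13 forward and reverse primer sites on either side of the insert are listed for sequence verification.

As an entry clone, the plasmid is not an expression construct. The record states no promoter, tag or reporter for the insert, and none would be expected, since these elements are supplied by whichever destination vector the ORF is moved into by LR recombination. The depositor notes that ORFs in this collection were cloned open-ended, without a stop codon, which allows in-frame C-terminal fusions after transfer as well as N-terminal ones. The clone belongs to a collection associated with a publication on automated protein–DNA interaction screening of Drosophila regulatory elements. This fits its use as a transferable source of the tup coding sequence for making fusion constructs for such interaction assays, although the record does not specify particular destination vectors.
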