Addgene plasmid #34324: KHBD00171
Depositing lab: Bart Deplancke. Depositing organization: Swiss Federal Institute of Technology (EPFL). Publication: Automated protein-DNA interaction screening of Drosophila regulatory elements. Korneel Hens, Jean-Daniel Feuz, Alina Isakova, Antonina Lagovitina, Andreas Massouras, Julien Bryois, Patrick Callaerts, Susan E. Celniker, Bart Deplancke. Nat Methods. 2011 Oct 30;8(12):1065-70. 10.1038/nmeth.1763 PubMed 22037703.
Backbone
  Vector backbone: pDONR221
  Backbone manufacturer: Invitrogen
  Backbone size w/o insert (bp): 2536
  Vector type: Gateway Donor Vector
Growth in bacteria
  Bacterial resistance: Kanamycin, 50 μg/mL
  Growth temperature: 37°C
  Growth strain: DH5alpha
  Copy number: High Copy
Gene/Insert
  Gene/Insert name: CG10619 (alt names: FBgn0003896; tup; tailup)
  Species: D. melanogaster (fly)
  Insert size (bp): 1395
  Entrez Gene: tup (a.k.a. Dmel_CG10619, CG10619, Dmel\CG10619, Isl, Islet, Tup, isl, islet, l(2)37Aa, l(2)E41)
  Cloning method: Gateway Cloning
  Sequencing primers: 5′ M13F; 3′ M13R
Terms and licenses: Academic/Nonprofit Terms; Industry Terms: Not Available to Industry
Depositor comments: Please note that the ORFs in this collection were cloned open-ended (without a stop codon).
How to cite: KHBD00171 was a gift from Bart Deplancke (Addgene plasmid # 34324 ; http://n2t.net/addgene:34324 ; RRID:Addgene_34324)
